Addgene plasmid #238715: NanoBRET Assay Vector, HaloTag-PPP2R1A
Purpose: Express HaloTag-PPP2R1A Fusion Protein in Mammalian Cells under a CMV promoter
Depositing lab: Promega Corporation.
Backbone
  Vector backbone: pFN222K HaloTag(R) CMV-Blast BiBRET Vector
  Vector type: Mammalian Expression
  Selectable markers: Blasticidin
Growth in bacteria
  Bacterial resistance: Kanamycin, 50 μg/mL
  Growth temperature: 37°C
  Growth strain: DH5alpha
  Copy number: High Copy
Gene/Insert
  Gene/Insert name: PPP2R1A
  Species: H. sapiens (human)
  Mutation: None
  Entrez Gene: PPP2R1A (a.k.a. HJS2, MRD36, PP2A-Aalpha, PP2AA, PP2AAALPHA, PR65A)
  Promoter: CMV
  Tag / fusion protein: HaloTag (R) (N terminal on backbone)
  Cloning method: Other
Terms and licenses: Academic/Nonprofit Terms; Industry Terms
How to cite: NanoBRET Assay Vector, HaloTag-PPP2R1A was a gift from Promega Corporation (Addgene plasmid # 238715 ; http://n2t.net/addgene:238715 ; RRID:Addgene_238715)
