[The description below was written by a language model from this plasmid's Addgene catalogue record and pLannotate feature annotations shown in this document.]
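Description:
NanoBRET Assay Vector, HaloTag-PPP2R1A is a mammalian expression plasmid of about 6.9 kb built on the pFN222K HaloTag CMV-Blast BiBRET backbone. It is maintained in E. coli at high copy through a ColE1/pUC-type origin and selected with kanamycin. Resistance comes from an nptII (neo/kan) coding sequence driven by the small synthetic bacterial EM7 promoter. A single loxP site is annotated just upstream of this cassette, although the record does not say what it is for. For selection in mammalian cells, a separate cassette on the opposite strand places the blasticidin S deaminase gene (BSD) under the SV40 enhancer/early promoter, terminated by a synthetic poly(A) signal.

The main expression unit uses the human CMV immediate-early enhancer and promoter followed by a chimeric β-globin/immunoglobulin intron, which generally improves transcript processing and expression. A T7 promoter sits just ahead of the open reading frame and could support in vitro transcription. The coding region encodes HaloTag, a modified bacterial dehalogenase that binds chloroalkane ligands covalently. This is followed by a TEV protease cleavage site and then unmutated human PPP2R1A, the PR65/Aα scaffolding subunit of protein phosphatase 2A that brings together the catalytic and regulatory B subunits. A short multiple cloning site remnant and an SV40 poly(A) signal follow the insert.

As the name indicates, the construct is intended for NanoBRET assays. In that format, a HaloTag fusion labelled with a fluorescent chloroalkane ligand typically acts as the energy acceptor for a luciferase-tagged partner, allowing protein–protein interactions to be measured in live cells. The partner construct is not part of this record.
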