Features (pLannotate 1.2.2; 19 found; start..end, strand, type, name):
      3..84      -  polyA_signal   SV40 poly(A) signal: SV40 polyadenylation signal
    107..190     -  CDS            large T antigen (fragment): large T antigen from SV40 (simian virus 40)
    255..620     +  enhancer       CMV enhancer: human cytomegalovirus immediate early enhancer
    622..821     +  promoter       CMV promoter: human cytomegalovirus (CMV) immediate early promoter
    960..1092    +  intron         chimeric intron: chimera between introns from human β-globin and immunoglobulin heavy chain genes
   1136..1154    +  promoter       T7 promoter: promoter for bacteriophage T7 RNA polymerase
   1170..2060    +  CDS            HaloTag®: modified bacterial dehalogenase that forms covalent bonds with chloroalkane derivatives
   2073..2093    +  CDS            TEV site: tobacco etch virus (TEV) protease recognition and cleavage site
   2109..3875    +  CDS            PPP2R1A: 2AAA_HUMAN - Experimental evidence at protein level: Swiss-Prot protein existence level 1. The PR65 subunit of protein phosphatase 2A serves as a scaffolding molecule to coordinate the assembly of the catalytic subunit and a variable regulatory B subunit. Upon interaction with GNA12 promotes dephosphorylation of microtubule associated protein TAU/MAPT (PubMed:15525651). Required for proper chromosome segregation and for centromeric localization of SGO1 in mitosis (PubMed:16580887). From Homo sapiens (Human).
   3884..3939    +  misc_feature   MCS: pUC18/19 multiple cloning site
   3988..4109    -  polyA_signal   SV40 poly(A) signal: SV40 polyadenylation signal
   4132..4200    -  CDS            large T antigen (fragment): large T antigen from SV40 (simian virus 40)
   4224..4257    +  protein_bind   loxP: Cre-mediated recombination occurs in the 8-bp core sequence (GCATACAT). Cre recombinase
   4267..4314    +  promoter       EM7 promoter: synthetic bacterial promoter&nbsp
   4346..5137    +  CDS            neo: KKA2_KLEPN - Also known as kan, nptII. Experimental evidence at protein level: Swiss-Prot protein existence level 1. Resistance to kanamycin, neomycin, paromomycin, ribostamycin, butirosin and gentamicin B. From Klebsiella pneumoniae.
   5298..5886    -  rep_origin     ori: high-copy-number ColE1/pMB1/pBR322/pUC origin of replication
   6012..6060    -  polyA_signal   poly(A) signal: synthetic polyadenylation signal
   6084..6482    -  CDS            BSD: blasticidin S deaminase; Aspergillus terreus BSD; confers resistance to blasticidin
   6513..6870    -  promoter       SV40 promoter: SV40 enhancer and early promoter
>Addgene plasmid #238715 | NanoBRET Assay Vector, HaloTag-PPP2R1A | addgene full sequence | sequence record 479894 | Addgene NGS Result
CGGCAGTGAAAAAAATGCTTTATTTGTGAAATTTGTGATGCTATTGCTTTATTTGTAACCATTATAAGCT
GCAATAAACAAGTTAACAACAACAATTGCATTCATTTTATGTTTCAGGTTCAGGGGGAGGTGTGGGAGGT
TTTTTAAAGCAAGTAAAACCTCTACAAATGTGGTATGGCTGATTATGATCCGCGGCCGCAATACGTCGAC
GTTATCAGCTGACTTCGTACGAGAGCCTAGGATTATGGCGCGCCACTAGTTATTAATAGTAATCAATTAC
GGGGTCATTAGTTCATAGCCCATATATGGAGTTCCGCGTTACATAACTTACGGTAAATGGCCCGCCTGGC
TGACCGCCCAACGACCCCCGCCCATTGACGTCAATAATGACGTATGTTCCCATAGTAACGCCAATAGGGA
CTTTCCATTGACGTCAATGGGTGGAGTATTTACGGTAAACTGCCCACTTGGCAGTACATCAAGTGTATCA
TATGCCAAGTCCGCCCCCTATTGACGTCAATGACGGTAAATGGCCCGCCTGGCATTATGCCCAGTACATG
ACCTTACGGGACTTTCCTACTTGGCAGTACATCTACGTATTAGTCATCGCTATTACCATGGTGATGCGGT
TTTGGCAGTACACCAATGGGCGTGGATAGCGGTTTGACTCACGGGGATTTCCAAGTCTCCACCCCATTGA
CGTCAATGGGAGTTTGTTTTGGCACCAAAATCAACGGGACTTTCCAAAATGTCGTAATAACCCCGCCCCG
TTGACGCAAATGGGCGGTAGGCGTGTACGGTGGGAGGTCTATATAAGCAGAGCTGGTTTAGTGAACCGTC
AGATCACTAGAAGCTTTATTGCGGTAGTTTATCACAGTTAAATTGCTAACGCAGTCAGTGCTTCTGACAC
AACAGTCTCGAACTTAAGCTGCAGAAGTTGGTCGTGAGGCACTGGGCAGGTAAGTATCAAGGTTACAAGA
CAGGTTTAAGGAGACCAATAGAAACTGGGCTTGTCGAGACAGAGAAGACTCTTGCGTTTCTGATAGGCAC
CTATTGGTCTTACTGACATCCACTTTGCCTTTCTCTCCACAGGTGTCCACTCCCAGTTCAATTACAGCTC
TTAAGGCTAGAGTATTAATACGACTCACTATAGGGCTAGCAAAGCCACCATGGCAGAAATCGGTACTGGC
TTTCCATTCGACCCCCATTATGTGGAAGTCCTGGGCGAGCGCATGCACTACGTCGATGTTGGTCCGCGCG
ATGGCACCCCTGTGCTGTTCCTGCACGGTAACCCGACCTCCTCCTACGTGTGGCGCAACATCATCCCGCA
TGTTGCACCGACCCATCGCTGCATTGCTCCAGACCTGATCGGTATGGGCAAATCCGACAAACCAGACCTG
GGTTATTTCTTCGACGACCACGTCCGCTTCATGGATGCCTTCATCGAAGCCCTGGGTCTGGAAGAGGTCG
TCCTGGTCATTCACGACTGGGGCTCCGCTCTGGGTTTCCACTGGGCCAAGCGCAATCCAGAGCGCGTCAA
AGGTATTGCATTTATGGAGTTCATCCGCCCTATCCCGACCTGGGACGAATGGCCAGAATTTGCCCGCGAG
ACCTTCCAGGCCTTCCGCACCACCGACGTCGGCCGCAAGCTGATCATCGATCAGAACGTTTTTATCGAGG
GTACGCTGCCGATGGGTGTCGTCCGCCCGCTGACTGAAGTCGAGATGGACCATTACCGCGAGCCGTTCCT
GAATCCTGTTGACCGCGAGCCACTGTGGCGCTTCCCAAACGAGCTGCCAATCGCCGGTGAGCCAGCGAAC
ATCGTCGCGCTGGTCGAAGAATACATGGACTGGCTGCACCAGTCCCCTGTCCCGAAGCTGCTGTTCTGGG
GCACCCCAGGCGTTCTGATCCCACCGGCCGAAGCCGCTCGCCTGGCCAAAAGCCTGCCTAACTGCAAGGC
TGTGGACATCGGCCCGGGTCTGAATCTGCTGCAAGAAGACAACCCGGACCTGATCGGCAGCGAGATCGCG
CGCTGGCTGTCGACGCTCGAGATTTCCGGCGAGCCAACCACTGAGGATCTGTACTTTCAGAGCGATAACG
CGATCGCCATGGCGGCGGCCGACGGCGACGACTCGCTGTACCCCATCGCGGTGCTCATAGACGAACTCCG
CAATGAGGACGTTCAGCTTCGCCTCAACAGCATCAAGAAGCTGTCCACCATCGCCTTGGCCCTTGGGGTT
GAAAGGACCCGAAGTGAGCTTCTGCCTTTCCTTACAGATACCATCTATGATGAAGATGAGGTCCTCCTGG
CCCTGGCAGAACAGCTGGGAACCTTCACTACCCTGGTGGGAGGCCCAGAGTACGTGCACTGCCTGCTGCC
ACCGCTGGAGTCGCTGGCCACAGTGGAGGAGACAGTGGTGCGGGACAAGGCAGTGGAGTCCTTACGGGCC
ATCTCACACGAGCACTCGCCCTCTGACCTGGAGGCGCACTTTGTGCCGCTAGTGAAGCGGCTGGCGGGCG
GCGACTGGTTCACCTCCCGCACCTCGGCCTGCGGCCTCTTCTCCGTCTGCTACCCCCGAGTGTCCAGTGC
TGTGAAGGCGGAACTTCGACAGTACTTCCGGAACCTGTGCTCAGATGACACCCCCATGGTGCGGCGGGCC
GCAGCCTCCAAGCTGGGGGAGTTTGCCAAGGTGCTGGAGCTGGACAACGTCAAGAGTGAGATCATCCCCA
TGTTCTCCAACCTGGCCTCTGACGAGCAGGACTCGGTGCGGCTGCTGGCGGTGGAGGCGTGCGTGAACAT
CGCCCAGCTTCTGCCCCAGGAGGATCTGGAGGCCCTGGTGATGCCCACTCTGCGCCAGGCCGCTGAAGAC
AAGTCCTGGCGCGTCCGCTACATGGTGGCTGACAAGTTCACAGAGCTCCAGAAAGCAGTGGGGCCTGAGA
TCACCAAGACAGACCTGGTCCCTGCCTTCCAGAACCTGATGAAAGACTGTGAGGCCGAGGTGAGGGCCGC
AGCCTCCCACAAGGTCAAAGAGTTCTGTGAAAACCTCTCAGCTGACTGTCGGGAGAATGTGATCATGTCC
CAGATCTTGCCCTGCATCAAGGAGCTGGTGTCCGATGCCAACCAACATGTCAAGTCTGCCCTGGCCTCAG
TCATCATGGGTCTCTCTCCCATCTTGGGCAAAGACAACACCATCGAGCACCTCTTGCCCCTCTTCCTGGC
TCAGCTGAAGGATGAGTGCCCTGAGGTACGGCTGAACATCATCTCTAACCTGGACTGTGTGAACGAGGTG
ATTGGCATCCGGCAGCTGTCCCAGTCCCTGCTCCCTGCCATTGTGGAGCTGGCTGAGGACGCCAAGTGGC
GGGTGCGGCTGGCCATCATTGAGTACATGCCCCTCCTGGCTGGACAGCTGGGAGTGGAGTTCTTTGATGA
GAAACTTAACTCCTTGTGCATGGCCTGGCTTGTGGATCATGTATATGCCATCCGCGAGGCAGCCACCAGC
AACCTGAAGAAGCTAGTGGAAAAGTTTGGGAAGGAGTGGGCCCATGCCACAATCATCCCCAAGGTCTTGG
CCATGTCCGGAGACCCCAACTACCTGCACCGCATGACTACGCTCTTCTGCATCAATGTGCTGTCTGAGGT
CTGTGGGCAGGACATCACCACCAAGCACATGCTACCCACGGTTCTGCGCATGGCTGGGGACCCGGTTGCC
AATGTCCGCTTCAATGTGGCCAAGTCTCTGCAGAAGATAGGGCCCATCCTGGACAACAGCACCTTGCAGA
GTGAAGTCAAGCCCATCCTAGAGAAGCTGACCCAGGACCAGGATGTGGACGTCAAATACTTTGCCCAGGA
GGCTCTGACTGTTCTGTCTCTCGCCGTTTAAACGAATTCGGGCTCGGTACCCGGGGATCCTCTAGAGTCG
ACCTGCAGGCATGCAAGCTGATTTGGCTGCTGCCACCGCTGAGCAAGGCCGCTTCGAGCAGACATGATAA
GATACATTGATGAGTTTGGACAAACCACAACTAGAATGCAGTGAAAAAAATGCTTTATTTGTGAAATTTG
TGATGCTATTGCTTTATTTGTAACCATTATAAGCTGCAATAAACAAGTTAACAACAACAATTGCATTCAT
TTTATGTTTCAGGTTCAGGGGGAGATGTGGGAGGTTTTTTTAAGCAAGTAAAACCTCTACAAATGTGGTA
AAATCTTAATTAAGAATTCTAATATAACTTCGTATAGCATACATTATACGAAGTTATGGATCCACTGTTG
ACAATTAATCATCGGCATAGTATATCGGCATAGTATAATACGACAAGGTGAGGAACTAAACCCAGGAGGC
AGATCATGATTGAACAAGATGGATTGCACGCAGGTTCTCCGGCCGCTTGGGTGGAGAGGCTATTCGGCTA
TGACTGGGCACAACAGACAATCGGCTGCTCTGATGCCGCCGTGTTCCGGCTGTCAGCGCAGGGGCGCCCG
GTTCTTTTTGTCAAGACCGACCTGTCCGGTGCCCTGAATGAACTGCAGGACGAGGCAGCGCGGCTATCGT
GGCTGGCCACGACGGGCGTTCCTTGCGCAGCTGTGCTCGACGTTGTCACTGAAGCGGGAAGGGACTGGCT
GCTATTGGGCGAAGTGCCGGGGCAGGATCTCCTGTCATCTCACCTTGCTCCTGCCGAGAAAGTATCCATC
ATGGCTGATGCAATGCGGCGGCTGCATACGCTTGATCCGGCTACCTGCCCATTCGACCACCAAGCGAAAC
ATCGCATCGAGCGAGCACGTACTCGGATGGAAGCCGGTCTTGTCGATCAGGATGATCTGGACGAAGAGCA
TCAGGGGCTCGCGCCAGCCGAACTGTTCGCCAGGCTCAAGGCGCGCATGCCCGACGGCGAGGATCTCGTC
GTGACCCATGGCGATGCCTGCTTGCCGAATATCATGGTGGAAAATGGCCGCTTTTCTGGATTCATCGACT
GTGGCCGGCTGGGTGTGGCGGACCGCTATCAGGACATAGCGTTGGCTACCCGTGATATTGCTGAAGAGCT
TGGCGGCGAATGGGCTGACCGCTTCCTCGTGCTTTACGGTATCGCCGCTCCCGATTCGCAGCGCATCGCC
TTCTATCGCCTTCTTGACGAGTTCTTCTGATTCGAAATGACCGACCAAGCGACGCCCAACCGGTATCAGC
TCACTCAAAGGCGGTAATACGGTTATCCACAGAATCAGGGGATAACGCAGGAAAGAACATGTGAGCAAAA
GGCCAGCAAAAGGCCAGGAACCGTAAAAAGGCCGCGTTGCTGGCGTTTTTCCATAGGCTCCGCCCCCCTG
ACGAGCATCACAAAAATCGACGCTCAAGTCAGAGGTGGCGAAACCCGACAGGACTATAAAGATACCAGGC
GTTTCCCCCTGGAAGCTCCCTCGTGCGCTCTCCTGTTCCGACCCTGCCGCTTACCGGATACCTGTCCGCC
TTTCTCCCTTCGGGAAGCGTGGCGCTTTCTCATAGCTCACGCTGTAGGTATCTCAGTTCGGTGTAGGTCG
TTCGCTCCAAGCTGGGCTGTGTGCACGAACCCCCCGTTCAGCCCGACCGCTGCGCCTTATCCGGTAACTA
TCGTCTTGAGTCCAACCCGGTAAGACACGACTTATCGCCACTGGCAGCAGCCACTGGTAACAGGATTAGC
AGAGCGAGGTATGTAGGCGGTGCTACAGAGTTCTTGAAGTGGTGGCCTAACTACGGCTACACTAGAAGGA
CAGTATTTGGTATCTGCGCTCTGCTGAAGCCAGTTACCTTCGGAAAAAGAGTTGGTAGCTCTTGATCCGG
CAAACAAACCACCGCTGGTAGCGGTGGTTTTTTTGTTTGCAAGCAGCAGATTACGCGCAGAAAAAAAGGA
TTTCAAGAAGATCCTTTGATCTTTTCTACGGGGTCTGACGCTCAGTGGAACGAAAACTCACGTTAAGGGA
TTTTGGTCATGAGATTATCAAAAAGGATCTTCACCTAGATCCTTTTATAGTCCGGAATCGTCACACAAAA
AACCAACACACAGATGTAATGAAAATAAAGATATTTTATTGCGGCCATCGTGATGGCTAGAGTTTAGCCC
TCCCACACATAACCAGAGGGCAGCAATTCACGAATCCCAACTGCCGTCGGCTGTCCATCACTGTCCTTCA
CTATGGCTTTGATCCCAGGATGCAGATCGAGAAGCACCTGTCGGCACCGTCCGCAGGGGCTCAAGATGCC
CCTGTTCTCATTTCCGATCGCGACGATACAAGTCAGGTTGCCAGCTGCCGCAGCAGCAGCAGTGCCCAGC
ACCACGAGTTCTGCACAAGGTCCCCCAGTAAAATGATATACATTGACACCAGTGAAGATGCGGCCGTCGC
TAGAGAGAGCTGCGCTGGCGACGCTGTAGTCTTCAGAGATGGGGATGCTGTTGATTGTAGCCGTTGCTCT
TTCAATGAGGGTGGATTCTTCTTGAGACAAAGGCTTGGCCATGGTGGCGCTAGTGTCAGAAGAATCGAGC
TTTTTGCAAAAGCCTAGGCCTCCAAAAAAGCCTCCTCACTACTTCTGGAATAGCTCAGAGGCCGAGGCGG
CCTCGGCCTCTGCATAAATAAAAAAAATTAGTCAGCCATGGGGCGGAGAATGGGCGGAACTGGGCGGAGT
TAGGGGCGGGATGGGCGGAGTTAGGGGCGGGACTATGGTTGCTGACTAATTGAGATGCATGCTTTGCATA
CTTCTGCCTGCTGGGGAGCCTGGGGACTTTCCACACCTGGTTGCTGACTAATTGAGATGCATGCTTTGCA
TACTTCTGCCTGCTGGGGAGCCTGGGGACTTTCCACACCCTAACTGACACACATTCCACAGCTGGTTCTT
TCCGCCTCAGAAGGTACCTAACCAAGTTCCTCTTTCAGAGGTTATTTCAGGCCATGGTGCTGCGCAAGAC
GCGTTAATTAAGACGT
